Addgene plasmid #98164: pnCas9-PBE
Purpose: Expresses CRISPR base editor in protoplasts
Depositing lab: Caixia Gao. Depositing organization: Chinese Academy of Science. Publication: Precise base editing in rice, wheat and maize with a Cas9-cytidine deaminase fusion. Zong Y, Wang Y, Li C, Zhang R, Chen K, Ran Y, Qiu JL, Wang D, Gao C. Nat Biotechnol. 2017 May;35(5):438-440. doi: 10.1038/nbt.3811. Epub 2017 Feb 27. PubMed 28244994.
Backbone
  Vector backbone: pJIT163-Ubi-GFP
  Vector type: Plant Expression
Growth in bacteria
  Bacterial resistance: Ampicillin, 100 μg/mL
  Growth temperature: 37°C
  Growth strain: NEB Stable
  Copy number: Unknown
Gene/Insert
  Gene/Insert name: NLS-APOBEC1-XTEN-nCas9-UGI-NLS
  Promoter: Ubi
  Cloning method: Restriction Enzyme; 5′ cloning site BamHI (not destroyed); 3′ cloning site Bsp1407I (not destroyed)
  Sequencing primers: 5′ Unknown
Resource information
  A portion of this plasmid was derived from a plasmid made by: APOBEC1, XTEN, nCas9 (D10A), and UGI sequences were codon-optimized for cereal plants, and synthesized commercially (GenScript, Nanjing, China).
Terms and licenses: Academic/Nonprofit Terms; Industry Terms: Not Available to Industry
How to cite: pnCas9-PBE was a gift from Caixia Gao (Addgene plasmid # 98164 ; http://n2t.net/addgene:98164 ; RRID:Addgene_98164)
