[The description below was written by a language model from this plasmid's Addgene catalogue record, the feature table of its GenBank file and pLannotate feature annotations shown in this document.]
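Description:
pnCas9-PBE is a plant expression plasmid of roughly 10.2 kb, built on the pJIT163-Ubi-GFP backbone, that delivers a cytidine base editor for transient expression in protoplasts. It is propagated in E. coli through a high-copy ColE1/pUC-type origin and selected with ampicillin via the bla (AmpR) gene. Remnants of a pUC-style cloning region (lac promoter, lac operator, CAP site, a lacI fragment and an M13 reverse primer site) flank the expression cassette. No plant selectable marker or T-DNA borders are annotated, consistent with direct DNA delivery rather than Agrobacterium-mediated transformation.

The payload is a single fusion open reading frame driven by the maize polyubiquitin (Ubi) promoter and terminated by the cauliflower mosaic virus terminator and polyadenylation signal. From the N terminus it comprises an SV40 nuclear localization signal, rat APOBEC1 cytidine deaminase, a short XTEN linker, Streptococcus pyogenes Cas9 nickase carrying the D10A mutation, a nucleoplasmin bipartite NLS annotated at the end of the Cas9 segment, the uracil glycosylase inhibitor (UGI) from Bacillus phage PBS2, and a second SV40 NLS. The coding parts were codon-optimized for cereal plants and synthesized. In this arrangement the nickase is guided to a target site, APOBEC1 deaminates cytosines in the displaced strand to uracil, UGI blocks uracil excision, and nicking of the non-edited strand biases repair toward a C-to-T change without a double-strand break. No guide RNA cassette is annotated, so the sgRNA must be supplied from a separate construct. The associated work concerns base editing in rice, wheat and maize. The depositor's map and the sequenced record differ slightly in length but agree in feature content.
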