LOCUS       Exported 10177 bp ds-DNA circular SYN 01-MAR-2017
DEFINITION  synthetic circular DNA
ACCESSION   .
VERSION     .
KEYWORDS    pnCas9-PBE
SOURCE      synthetic DNA construct
  ORGANISM  synthetic DNA construct
REFERENCE   1 (bases 1 to 10177)
  AUTHORS   .
  TITLE     Direct Submission
  JOURNAL   Exported Tuesday, May 30, 2017 from SnapGene 3.3.4
            http://www.snapgene.com
FEATURES             Location/Qualifiers
     source          1..10177
                     /organism="synthetic DNA construct"
                     /mol_type="other DNA"
     misc_feature    13..1999
                     /label=ubi promoter
     CDS             2021..2041
                     /codon_start=1
                     /product="nuclear localization signal of SV40 large T
                     antigen"
                     /label=SV40 NLS
                     /translation="PKKKRKV"
     misc_feature    2042..2722
                     /label=rAPOBEC1
     misc_feature    2723..2770
                     /label=XTEN
     misc_feature    2777..6925
                     /label=nCas9(D10A)
     CDS             6878..6925
                     /codon_start=1
                     /product="bipartite nuclear localization signal from
                     nucleoplasmin"
                     /label=nucleoplasmin NLS
                     /translation="KRPAATKKAGQAKKKK"
     misc_feature    6947..7207
                     /label=UGI
     CDS             7208..7228
                     /codon_start=1
                     /product="nuclear localization signal of SV40 large T
                     antigen"
                     /label=SV40 NLS
                     /translation="PKKKRKV"
     misc_feature    7258..7981
                     /label=CaMV term
     polyA_signal    7302..7478
                     /label=CaMV poly(A) signal
                     /note="cauliflower mosaic virus polyadenylation signal"
     primer_bind     complement(8021..8037)
                     /label=M13 rev
                     /note="common sequencing primer, one of multiple similar
                     variants"
     protein_bind    8045..8061
                     /label=lac operator
                     /bound_moiety="lac repressor encoded by lacI"
                     /note="The lac repressor binds to the lac operator to
                     inhibit transcription in E. coli. This inhibition can be
                     relieved by adding lactose or
                     isopropyl-beta-D-thiogalactopyranoside (IPTG)."
     promoter        complement(8069..8099)
                     /label=lac promoter
                     /note="promoter for the E. coli lac operon"
     protein_bind    8114..8135
                     /label=CAP binding site
                     /bound_moiety="E. coli catabolite activator protein"
                     /note="CAP binding activates transcription in the presence
                     of cAMP."
     rep_origin      complement(8423..9011)
                     /direction=LEFT
                     /label=ori
                     /note="high-copy-number ColE1/pMB1/pBR322/pUC origin of
                     replication"
     CDS             complement(9182..10042)
                     /codon_start=1
                     /gene="bla"
                     /product="beta-lactamase"
                     /label=AmpR
                     /note="confers resistance to ampicillin, carbenicillin, and
                     related antibiotics"
                     /translation="MSIQHFRVALIPFFAAFCLPVFAHPETLVKVKDAEDQLGARVGYI
                     ELDLNSGKILESFRPEERFPMMSTFKVLLCGAVLSRIDAGQEQLGRRIHYSQNDLVEYS
                     PVTEKHLTDGMTVRELCSAAITMSDNTAANLLLTTIGGPKELTAFLHNMGDHVTRLDRW
                     EPELNEAIPNDERDTTMPVAMATTLRKLLTGELLTLASRQQLIDWMEADKVAGPLLRSA
                     LPAGWFIADKSGAGERGSRGIIAALGPDGKPSRIVVIYTTGSQATMDERNRQIAEIGAS
                     LIKHW"
     promoter        complement(10043..10147)
                     /gene="bla"
                     /label=AmpR promoter
ORIGIN
        1 gagctcggta cctgacccgg tcgtgcccct ctctagagat aatgagcatt gcatgtctaa
       61 gttataaaaa attaccacat attttttttg tcacacttgt ttgaagtgca gtttatctat
      121 ctttatacat atatttaaac tttactctac gaataatata atctatagta ctacaataat
      181 atcagtgttt tagagaatca tataaatgaa cagttagaca tggtctaaag gacaattgag
      241 tattttgaca acaggactct acagttttat ctttttagtg tgcatgtgtt ctcctttttt
      301 tttgcaaata gcttcaccta tataatactt catccatttt attagtacat ccatttaggg
      361 tttagggtta atggttttta tagactaatt tttttagtac atctatttta ttctatttta
      421 gcctctaaat taagaaaact aaaactctat tttagttttt ttatttaata atttagatat
      481 aaaatagaat aaaataaagt gactaaaaat taaacaaata ccctttaaga aattaaaaaa
      541 actaaggaaa catttttctt gtttcgagta gataatgcca gcctgttaaa cgccgtcgac
      601 gagtctaacg gacaccaacc agcgaaccag cagcgtcgcg tcgggccaag cgaagcagac
      661 ggcacggcat ctctgtcgct gcctctggac ccctctcgat cgagagttcc gctccaccgt
      721 tggacttgct ccgctgtcgg catccagaaa ttgcgtggcg gagcggcaga cgtgagccgg
      781 cacggcaggc ggcctcctcc tcctctcacg gcaccggcag ctacggggga ttcctttccc
      841 accgctcctt cgctttccct tcctcgcccg ccgtaataaa tagacacccc ctccacaccc
      901 tctttcccca acctcgtgtt gttcggagcg cacacacaca caaccagatc tcccccaaat
      961 ccacccgtcg gcacctccgc ttcaaggtac gccgctcgtc ctcccccccc ccccctctct
     1021 accttctcta gatcggcgtt ccggtccatg gttagggccc ggtagttcta cttctgttca
     1081 tgtttgtgtt agatccgtgt ttgtgttaga tccgtgctgc tagcgttcgt acacggatgc
     1141 gacctgtacg tcagacacgt tctgattgct aacttgccag tgtttctctt tggggaatcc
     1201 tgggatggct ctagccgttc cgcagacggg atcgatttca tgattttttt tgtttcgttg
     1261 catagggttt ggtttgccct tttcctttat ttcaatatat gccgtgcact tgtttgtcgg
     1321 gtcatctttt catgcttttt tttgtcttgg ttgtgatgat gtggtctggt tgggcggtcg
     1381 ttctagatcg gagtagaatt aattctgttt caaactacct ggtggattta ttaattttgg
     1441 atctgtatgt gtgtgccata catattcata gttacgaatt gaagatgatg gatggaaata
     1501 tcgatctagg ataggtatac atgttgatgc gggttttact gatgcatata cagagatgct
     1561 ttttgttcgc ttggttgtga tgatgtggtg tggttgggcg gtcgttcatt cgttctagat
     1621 cggagtagaa tactgtttca aactacctgg tgtatttatt aattttggaa ctgtatgtgt
     1681 gtgtcataca tcttcatagt tacgagttta agatggatgg aaatatcgat ctaggatagg
     1741 tatacatgtt gatgtgggtt ttactgatgc atatacatga tggcatatgc agcatctatt
     1801 catatgctct aaccttgagt acctatctat tataataaac aagtatgttt tataattatt
     1861 ttgatcttga tatacttgga tgatggcata tgcagcagct atatgtggat ttttttagcc
     1921 ctgccttcat acgctattta tttgcttggt actgtttctt ttgtcgatgc tcaccctgtt
     1981 gtttggtgtt acttctgcaa agcttgtcga cggatccatg ccaaagaaga agaggaaggt
     2041 ttcatcggag accggccctg ttgctgttga ccccaccctg cggcggagaa tcgagccaca
     2101 cgagttcgag gtgttcttcg acccaaggga gctccgcaag gagacgtgcc tcctgtacga
     2161 gatcaactgg ggcggcaggc actccatctg gaggcacacc agccaaaaca ccaacaagca
     2221 cgtggaggtc aacttcatcg agaagttcac caccgagagg tacttctgcc caaacacccg
     2281 ctgctccatc acctggttcc tgtcctggag cccatgcggc gagtgctcca gggccatcac
     2341 cgagttcctc agccgctacc cacacgtcac cctgttcatc tacatcgcca ggctctacca
     2401 ccacgccgac ccaaggaaca ggcagggcct ccgcgacctg atctccagcg gcgtgaccat
     2461 ccaaatcatg accgagcagg agtccggcta ctgctggagg aacttcgtca actactcccc
     2521 aagcaacgag gcccactggc caaggtaccc acacctctgg gtgcgcctct acgtgctcga
     2581 gctgtactgc atcatcctcg gcctgccacc atgcctcaac atcctgaggc gcaagcaacc
     2641 acagctgacc ttcttcacca tcgccctcca aagctgccac taccagaggc tcccaccaca
     2701 catcctgtgg gctaccggcc tcaagtccgg cagcgagacg ccaggcacct ccgagagcgc
     2761 tacgcctgaa cttaaggaca agaagtactc gatcggcctc gccatcggga cgaactcagt
     2821 tggctgggcc gtgatcaccg acgagtacaa ggtgccctct aagaagttca aggtcctggg
     2881 gaacaccgac cgccattcca tcaagaagaa cctcatcggc gctctcctgt tcgacagcgg
     2941 ggagaccgct gaggctacga ggctcaagag aaccgctagg cgccggtaca cgagaaggaa
     3001 gaacaggatc tgctacctcc aagagatttt ctccaacgag atggccaagg ttgacgattc
     3061 attcttccac cgcctggagg agtctttcct cgtggaggag gataagaagc acgagcggca
     3121 tcccatcttc ggcaacatcg tggacgaggt tgcctaccac gagaagtacc ctacgatcta
     3181 ccatctgcgg aagaagctcg tggactccac cgataaggcg gacctcagac tgatctacct
     3241 cgctctggcc cacatgatca agttccgcgg ccatttcctg atcgaggggg atctcaaccc
     3301 agacaacagc gatgttgaca agctgttcat ccaactcgtg cagacctaca accaactctt
     3361 cgaggagaac ccgatcaacg cctctggcgt ggacgcgaag gctatcctgt ccgcgaggct
     3421 ctcgaagtcc aggaggctgg agaacctgat cgctcagctc ccaggcgaga agaagaacgg
     3481 cctgttcggg aacctcatcg ctctcagcct ggggctcacc ccgaacttca agtcgaactt
     3541 cgatctcgct gaggacgcca agctgcaact ctccaaggac acctacgacg atgacctcga
     3601 taacctcctg gcccagatcg gcgatcaata cgcggacctg ttcctcgctg ccaagaacct
     3661 gtcggacgcc atcctcctgt cagatatcct ccgcgtgaac accgagatca cgaaggctcc
     3721 actctctgcc tccatgatca agcgctacga cgagcaccat caggatctga ccctcctgaa
     3781 ggcgctggtc cgccaacagc tcccggagaa gtacaaggag attttcttcg atcagtcgaa
     3841 gaacggctac gctgggtaca tcgacggcgg ggcctcacaa gaggagttct acaagttcat
     3901 caagccaatc ctggagaaga tggacggcac ggaggagctc ctggtgaagc tcaacaggga
     3961 ggacctcctg cggaagcaga gaaccttcga taacggcagc atcccccacc aaatccatct
     4021 cggggagctg cacgccatcc tgagaaggca agaggacttc taccctttcc tcaaggataa
     4081 ccgggagaag atcgagaaga tcctgacctt cagaatccca tactacgtcg gccctctcgc
     4141 gcgggggaac tcaagattcg cttggatgac ccgcaagtct gaggagacca tcacgccgtg
     4201 gaacttcgag gaggtggtgg acaagggcgc tagcgctcag tcgttcatcg agaggatgac
     4261 caacttcgac aagaacctgc ccaacgagaa ggtgctccct aagcactcgc tcctgtacga
     4321 gtacttcacc gtctacaacg agctcacgaa ggtgaagtac gtcaccgagg gcatgcgcaa
     4381 gccagcgttc ctgtccgggg agcagaagaa ggctatcgtg gacctcctgt tcaagaccaa
     4441 ccggaaggtc acggttaagc aactcaagga ggactacttc aagaagatcg agtgcttcga
     4501 ttcggtcgag atcagcggcg ttgaggaccg cttcaacgcc agcctcggga cctaccacga
     4561 tctcctgaag atcatcaagg ataaggactt cctggacaac gaggagaacg aggatatcct
     4621 ggaggacatc gtgctgaccc tcacgctgtt cgaggacagg gagatgatcg aggagcgcct
     4681 gaagacgtac gcccatctct tcgatgacaa ggtcatgaag caactcaagc gccggagata
     4741 caccggctgg gggaggctgt cccgcaagct catcaacggc atccgggaca agcagtccgg
     4801 gaagaccatc ctcgacttcc tcaagagcga tggcttcgcc aacaggaact tcatgcaact
     4861 gatccacgat gacagcctca ccttcaagga ggatatccaa aaggctcaag tgagcggcca
     4921 gggggactcg ctgcacgagc atatcgcgaa cctcgctggc tcccccgcga tcaagaaggg
     4981 catcctccag accgtgaagg ttgtggacga gctcgtgaag gtcatgggcc ggcacaagcc
     5041 tgagaacatc gtcatcgaga tggccagaga gaaccaaacc acgcagaagg ggcaaaagaa
     5101 ctctagggag cgcatgaagc gcatcgagga gggcatcaag gagctggggt cccaaatcct
     5161 caaggagcac ccagtggaga acacccaact gcagaacgag aagctctacc tgtactacct
     5221 ccagaacggc agggatatgt acgtggacca agagctggat atcaaccgcc tcagcgatta
     5281 cgacgtcgat catatcgttc cccagtcttt cctgaaggat gactccatcg acaacaaggt
     5341 cctcaccagg tcggacaaga accgcggcaa gtcagataac gttccatctg aggaggtcgt
     5401 taagaagatg aagaactact ggaggcagct cctgaacgcc aagctgatca cgcaaaggaa
     5461 gttcgacaac ctcaccaagg ctgagagagg cgggctctca gagctggaca aggccggctt
     5521 catcaagcgg cagctggtcg agaccagaca aatcacgaag cacgttgcgc aaatcctcga
     5581 ctctcggatg aacacgaagt acgatgagaa cgacaagctg atcagggagg ttaaggtgat
     5641 caccctgaag tctaagctcg tctccgactt caggaaggat ttccagttct acaaggttcg
     5701 cgagatcaac aactaccacc atgcccatga cgcttacctc aacgctgtgg tcggcaccgc
     5761 tctgatcaag aagtacccaa agctggagtc cgagttcgtg tacggggact acaaggttta
     5821 cgatgtgcgc aagatgatcg ccaagtcgga gcaagagatc ggcaaggcta ccgccaagta
     5881 cttcttctac tcaaacatca tgaacttctt caagaccgag atcacgctgg ccaacggcga
     5941 gatccggaag agaccgctca tcgagaccaa cggcgagacg ggggagatcg tgtgggacaa
     6001 gggcagggat ttcgcgaccg tccgcaaggt tctctccatg ccccaggtga acatcgtcaa
     6061 gaagaccgag gtccaaacgg gcgggttctc aaaggagtct atcctgccta agcggaacag
     6121 cgacaagctc atcgccagaa agaaggactg ggacccaaag aagtacggcg ggttcgacag
     6181 ccctaccgtg gcctactcgg tcctggttgt ggcgaaggtt gagaagggca agtccaagaa
     6241 gctcaagagc gtgaaggagc tcctggggat caccatcatg gagaggtcca gcttcgagaa
     6301 gaacccaatc gacttcctgg aggccaaggg ctacaaggag gtgaagaagg acctgatcat
     6361 caagctcccg aagtactctc tcttcgagct ggagaacggc aggaagagaa tgctggcttc
     6421 cgctggcgag ctccagaagg ggaacgagct cgcgctgcca agcaagtacg tgaacttcct
     6481 ctacctggct tcccactacg agaagctcaa gggcagcccg gaggacaacg agcaaaagca
     6541 gctgttcgtc gagcagcaca agcattacct cgacgagatc atcgagcaaa tctccgagtt
     6601 cagcaagcgc gtgatcctcg ccgacgcgaa cctggataag gtcctctccg cctacaacaa
     6661 gcaccgggac aagcccatca gagagcaagc ggagaacatc atccatctct tcaccctgac
     6721 gaacctcggc gctcctgctg ctttcaagta cttcgacacc acgatcgatc ggaagagata
     6781 cacctccacg aaggaggtcc tggacgcgac cctcatccac cagtcgatca ccggcctgta
     6841 cgagacgagg atcgacctct cacaactcgg cggggataag agacccgcag caaccaagaa
     6901 ggcagggcaa gcaaagaaga agaagacgcg tgactccggc ggcagcacca acctgtccga
     6961 catcatcgag aaggagacgg gcaagcaact cgtgatccag gagagcatcc tcatgctgcc
     7021 agaggaggtg gaggaggtca tcggcaacaa gccagagtcc gacatcctgg tgcacaccgc
     7081 ctacgacgag tccaccgacg agaacgtcat gctcctgacc agcgacgccc cagagtacaa
     7141 gccatgggcc ctcgtcatcc aggacagcaa cggggagaac aagatcaaga tgctgtcggg
     7201 ggggagccca aagaagaagc ggaaggtgta gtgtacaagt aacccgggaa ttcggtacgc
     7261 tgaaatcacc agtctctctc tacaaatcta tctctctcta ttttctccat aaataatgtg
     7321 tgagtagttt cccgataagg gaaattaggg ttcttatagg gtttcgctca tgtgttgagc
     7381 atataagaaa cccttagtat gtatttgtat ttgtaaaata cttctatcaa taaaatttct
     7441 aattcctaaa accaaaatcc agtactaaaa tccagatctc ctaaagtccc tatagatctt
     7501 tgtcgtgaat ataaaccaga cacgagacga ctaaacctgg agcccagacg ccgttcgaag
     7561 ctagaagtac cgcttaggca ggaggccgtt agggaaaaga tgctaaggca gggttggtta
     7621 cgttgactcc cccgtaggtt tggtttaaat atgatgaagt ggacggaagg aaggaggaag
     7681 acaaggaagg ataaggttgc aggccctgtg caaggtaaga agatggaaat ttgatagagg
     7741 tacgctacta tacttatact atacgctaag ggaatgcttg tatttatacc ctataccccc
     7801 taataacccc ttatcaattt aagaaataat ccgcataagc ccccgcttaa aaattggtat
     7861 cagagccatg aataggtcta tgaccaaaac tcaagaggat aaaacctcac caaaatacga
     7921 aagagttctt aactctaaag ataaaagatc tttcaagatc aaaactagtt ccctcacacc
     7981 ggagcatgcg atatcctcga gagatctagg cgtaatcatg gtcatagctg tttcctgtgt
     8041 gaaattgtta tccgctcaca attccacaca acatacgagc cggaagcata aagtgtaaag
     8101 cctggggtgc ctaatgagtg agctaactca cattaattgc gttgcgctca ctgcccgctt
     8161 tccagtcggg aaacctgtcg tgccagctgc attaatgaat cggccaacgc gcggggagag
     8221 gcggtttgcg tattgggcgc tcttccgctt cctcgctcac tgactcgctg cgctcggtcg
     8281 ttcggctgcg gcgagcggta tcagctcact caaaggcggt aatacggtta tccacagaat
     8341 caggggataa cgcaggaaag aacatgtgag caaaaggcca gcaaaaggcc aggaaccgta
     8401 aaaaggccgc gttgctggcg tttttccata ggctccgccc ccctgacgag catcacaaaa
     8461 atcgacgctc aagtcagagg tggcgaaacc cgacaggact ataaagatac caggcgtttc
     8521 cccctggaag ctccctcgtg cgctctcctg ttccgaccct gccgcttacc ggatacctgt
     8581 ccgcctttct cccttcggga agcgtggcgc tttctcaatg ctcacgctgt aggtatctca
     8641 gttcggtgta ggtcgttcgc tccaagctgg gctgtgtgca cgaacccccc gttcagcccg
     8701 accgctgcgc cttatccggt aactatcgtc ttgagtccaa cccggtaaga cacgacttat
     8761 cgccactggc agcagccact ggtaacagga ttagcagagc gaggtatgta ggcggtgcta
     8821 cagagttctt gaagtggtgg cctaactacg gctacactag aaggacagta tttggtatct
     8881 gcgctctgct gaagccagtt accttcggaa aaagagttgg tagctcttga tccggcaaac
     8941 aaaccaccgc tggtagcggt ggtttttttg tttgcaagca gcagattacg cgcagaaaaa
     9001 aaggatctca agaagatcct ttgatctttt ctacggggtc tgacgctcag tggaacgaaa
     9061 actcacgtta agggattttg gtcatgagat tatcaaaaag gatcttcacc tagatccttt
     9121 taaattaaaa atgaagtttt aaatcaatct aaagtatata tgagtaaact tggtctgaca
     9181 gttaccaatg cttaatcagt gaggcaccta tctcagcgat ctgtctattt cgttcatcca
     9241 tagttgcctg actccccgtc gtgtagataa ctacgatacg ggagggctta ccatctggcc
     9301 ccagtgctgc aatgataccg cgagacccac gctcaccggc tccagattta tcagcaataa
     9361 accagccagc cggaagggcc gagcgcagaa gtggtcctgc aactttatcc gcctccatcc
     9421 agtctattaa ttgttgccgg gaagctagag taagtagttc gccagttaat agtttgcgca
     9481 acgttgttgc cattgctaca ggcatcgtgg tgtcacgctc gtcgtttggt atggcttcat
     9541 tcagctccgg ttcccaacga tcaaggcgag ttacatgatc ccccatgttg tgcaaaaaag
     9601 cggttagctc cttcggtcct ccgatcgttg tcagaagtaa gttggccgca gtgttatcac
     9661 tcatggttat ggcagcactg cataattctc ttactgtcat gccatccgta agatgctttt
     9721 ctgtgactgg tgagtactca accaagtcat tctgagaata gtgtatgcgg cgaccgagtt
     9781 gctcttgccc ggcgtcaata cgggataata ccgcgccaca tagcagaact ttaaaagtgc
     9841 tcatcattgg aaaacgttct tcggggcgaa aactctcaag gatcttaccg ctgttgagat
     9901 ccagttcgat gtaacccact cgtgcaccca actgatcttc agcatctttt actttcacca
     9961 gcgtttctgg gtgagcaaaa acaggaaggc aaaatgccgc aaaaaaggga ataagggcga
    10021 cacggaaatg ttgaatactc atactcttcc tttttcaata ttattgaagc atttatcagg
    10081 gttattgtct catgagcgga tacatatttg aatgtattta gaaaaataaa caaatagggg
    10141 ttccgcgcac atttccccga aaagtgccac ctgacgt
//
