Features (pLannotate 1.2.2; 13 found; start..end, strand, type, name):
      9..25      +  misc_feature   MCS (fragment): pUC18/19 multiple cloning site
     26..2012    +  promoter       Ubi promoter: maize polyubiquitin gene promoter
   2055..2738    +  CDS            Apobec1: ABEC1_RAT - Experimental evidence at protein level: Swiss-Prot protein existence level 1. Catalytic component of the apolipoprotein B mRNA editing enzyme complex which is responsible for the postranscriptional editing of a CAA codon for Gln to a UAA codon for stop in the APOB mRNA. May also play a role in the epigenetic regulation of gene expression by participating in DNA demethylation. From Rattus norvegicus (Rat).
   2790..6890    +  CDS            cas9: CAS9_STRP1 - Also known as csn1 From Streptococcus pyogenes serotype M1.
   6960..7208    +  CDS            UGI: UNGI_BPPB2 - Experimental evidence at protein level: Swiss-Prot protein existence level 1. This protein binds specifically and reversibly to the host uracil-DNA glycosylase, preventing removal of uracil residues from PBS2 DNA by the host uracil-excision repair system. From Bacillus phage PBS2 (Bacteriophage PBS2).
   7315..7491    +  polyA_signal   CaMV poly(A) signal: cauliflower mosaic virus polyadenylation signal
   8069..8085    -  protein_bind   lac operator: The lac repressor binds to the lac operator to inhibit transcription in E. coli. This inhibition can be relieved by adding lactose or isopropyl-β-D-thiogalactopyranoside (IPTG). lac repressor encoded by lacI
   8093..8123    -  promoter       lac promoter: promoter for the E. coli lac operon
   8138..8159    -  protein_bind   CAP binding site: CAP binding activates transcription in the presence of cAMP. E. coli catabolite activator protein
   8172..8264    -  CDS            lacI (fragment): lac repressor; lacI; The lac repressor binds to the lac operator to inhibit transcription in E. coli. This inhibition can be relieved by adding lactose or isopropyl-β-D-thiogalactopyranoside (IPTG).
   8447..9035    -  rep_origin     ori: high-copy-number ColE1/pMB1/pBR322/pUC origin of replication
   9206..10066   -  CDS            AmpR: β-lactamase; bla; confers resistance to ampicillin, carbenicillin, and related antibiotics
  10067..10171   -  promoter       AmpR promoter: bla
>Addgene plasmid #98164 | pnCas9-PBE | addgene full sequence | sequence record 182088 | Addgene NGS Result
GCCAAGCTAATTCGAGCTCGGTACCTGACCCGGTCGTGCCCCTCTCTAGAGATAATGAGCATTGCATGTC
TAAGTTATAAAAAATTACCACATATTTTTTTTGTCACACTTGTTTGAAGTGCAGTTTATCTATCTTTATA
CATATATTTAAACTTTACTCTACGAATAATATAATCTATAGTACTACAATAATATCAGTGTTTTAGAGAA
TCATATAAATGAACAGTTAGACATGGTCTAAAGGACAATTGAGTATTTTGACAACAGGACTCTACAGTTT
TATCTTTTTAGTGTGCATGTGTTCTCCTTTTTTTTTGCAAATAGCTTCACCTATATAATACTTCATCCAT
TTTATTAGTACATCCATTTAGGGTTTAGGGTTAATGGTTTTTATAGACTAATTTTTTTAGTACATCTATT
TTATTCTATTTTAGCCTCTAAATTAAGAAAACTAAAACTCTATTTTAGTTTTTTTATTTAATAATTTAGA
TATAAAATAGAATAAAATAAAGTGACTAAAAATTAAACAAATACCCTTTAAGAAATTAAAAAAACTAAGG
AAACATTTTTCTTGTTTCGAGTAGATAATGCCAGCCTGTTAAACGCCGTCGACGAGTCTAACGGACACCA
ACCAGCGAACCAGCAGCGTCGCGTCGGGCCAAGCGAAGCAGACGGCACGGCATCTCTGTCGCTGCCTCTG
GACCCCTCTCGATCGAGAGTTCCGCTCCACCGTTGGACTTGCTCCGCTGTCGGCATCCAGAAATTGCGTG
GCGGAGCGGCAGACGTGAGCCGGCACGGCAGGCGGCCTCCTCCTCCTCTCACGGCACCGGCAGCTACGGG
GGATTCCTTTCCCACCGCTCCTTCGCTTTCCCTTCCTCGCCCGCCGTAATAAATAGACACCCCCTCCACA
CCCTCTTTCCCCAACCTCGTGTTGTTCGGAGCGCACACACACACAACCAGATCTCCCCCAAATCCACCCG
TCGGCACCTCCGCTTCAAGGTACGCCGCTCGTCCTCCCCCCCCCCCCCTCTCTACCTTCTCTAGATCGGC
GTTCCGGTCCATGGTTAGGGCCCGGTAGTTCTACTTCTGTTCATGTTTGTGTTAGATCCGTGTTTGTGTT
AGATCCGTGCTGCTAGCGTTCGTACACGGATGCGACCTGTACGTCAGACACGTTCTGATTGCTAACTTGC
CAGTGTTTCTCTTTGGGGAATCCTGGGATGGCTCTAGCCGTTCCGCAGACGGGATCGATTTCATGATTTT
TTTTGTTTCGTTGCATAGGGTTTGGTTTGCCCTTTTCCTTTATTTCAATATATGCCGTGCACTTGTTTGT
CGGGTCATCTTTTCATGCTTTTTTTTGTCTTGGTTGTGATGATGTGGTCTGGTTGGGCGGTCGTTCTAGA
TCGGAGTAGAATTAATTCTGTTTCAAACTACCTGGTGGATTTATTAATTTTGGATCTGTATGTGTGTGCC
ATACATATTCATAGTTACGAATTGAAGATGATGGATGGAAATATCGATCTAGGATAGGTATACATGTTGA
TGCGGGTTTTACTGATGCATATACAGAGATGCTTTTTGTTCGCTTGGTTGTGATGATGTGGTGTGGTTGG
GCGGTCGTTCATTCGTTCTAGATCGGAGTAGAATACTGTTTCAAACTACCTGGTGTATTTATTAATTTTG
GAACTGTATGTGTGTGTCATACATCTTCATAGTTACGAGTTTAAGATGGATGGAAATATCGATCTAGGAT
AGGTATACATGTTGATGTGGGTTTTACTGATGCATATACATGATGGCATATGCAGCATCTATTCATATGC
TCTAACCTTGAGTACCTATCTATTATAATAAACAAGTATGTTTTATAATTATTTTGATCTTGATATACTT
GGATGATGGCATATGCAGCAGCTATATGTGGATTTTTTTAGCCCTGCCTTCATACGCTATTTATTTGCTT
GGTACTGTTTCTTTTGTCGATGCTCACCCTGTTGTTTGGTGTTACTTCTGCAAAGCTTGTCGACGGATCC
ATGCCAAAGAAGAAGAGGAAGGTTTCATCGGAGACCGGCCCTGTTGCTGTTGACCCCACCCTGCGGCGGA
GAATCGAGCCACACGAGTTCGAGGTGTTCTTCGACCCAAGGGAGCTCCGCAAGGAGACGTGCCTCCTGTA
CGAGATCAACTGGGGCGGCAGGCACTCCATCTGGAGGCACACCAGCCAAAACACCAACAAGCACGTGGAG
GTCAACTTCATCGAGAAGTTCACCACCGAGAGGTACTTCTGCCCAAACACCCGCTGCTCCATCACCTGGT
TCCTGTCCTGGAGCCCATGCGGCGAGTGCTCCAGGGCCATCACCGAGTTCCTCAGCCGCTACCCACACGT
CACCCTGTTCATCTACATCGCCAGGCTCTACCACCACGCCGACCCAAGGAACAGGCAGGGCCTCCGCGAC
CTGATCTCCAGCGGCGTGACCATCCAAATCATGACCGAGCAGGAGTCCGGCTACTGCTGGAGGAACTTCG
TCAACTACTCCCCAAGCAACGAGGCCCACTGGCCAAGGTACCCACACCTCTGGGTGCGCCTCTACGTGCT
CGAGCTGTACTGCATCATCCTCGGCCTGCCACCATGCCTCAACATCCTGAGGCGCAAGCAACCACAGCTG
ACCTTCTTCACCATCGCCCTCCAAAGCTGCCACTACCAGAGGCTCCCACCACACATCCTGTGGGCTACCG
GCCTCAAGTCCGGCAGCGAGACGCCAGGCACCTCCGAGAGCGCTACGCCTGAACTTAAGGACAAGAAGTA
CTCGATCGGCCTCGCCATCGGGACGAACTCAGTTGGCTGGGCCGTGATCACCGACGAGTACAAGGTGCCC
TCTAAGAAGTTCAAGGTCCTGGGGAACACCGACCGCCATTCCATCAAGAAGAACCTCATCGGCGCTCTCC
TGTTCGACAGCGGGGAGACCGCTGAGGCTACGAGGCTCAAGAGAACCGCTAGGCGCCGGTACACGAGAAG
GAAGAACAGGATCTGCTACCTCCAAGAGATTTTCTCCAACGAGATGGCCAAGGTTGACGATTCATTCTTC
CACCGCCTGGAGGAGTCTTTCCTCGTGGAGGAGGATAAGAAGCACGAGCGGCATCCCATCTTCGGCAACA
TCGTGGACGAGGTTGCCTACCACGAGAAGTACCCTACGATCTACCATCTGCGGAAGAAGCTCGTGGACTC
CACCGATAAGGCGGACCTCAGACTGATCTACCTCGCTCTGGCCCACATGATCAAGTTCCGCGGCCATTTC
CTGATCGAGGGGGATCTCAACCCAGACAACAGCGATGTTGACAAGCTGTTCATCCAACTCGTGCAGACCT
ACAACCAACTCTTCGAGGAGAACCCGATCAACGCCTCTGGCGTGGACGCGAAGGCTATCCTGTCCGCGAG
GCTCTCGAAGTCCAGGAGGCTGGAGAACCTGATCGCTCAGCTCCCAGGCGAGAAGAAGAACGGCCTGTTC
GGGAACCTCATCGCTCTCAGCCTGGGGCTCACCCCGAACTTCAAGTCGAACTTCGATCTCGCTGAGGACG
CCAAGCTGCAACTCTCCAAGGACACCTACGACGATGACCTCGATAACCTCCTGGCCCAGATCGGCGATCA
ATACGCGGACCTGTTCCTCGCTGCCAAGAACCTGTCGGACGCCATCCTCCTGTCAGATATCCTCCGCGTG
AACACCGAGATCACGAAGGCTCCACTCTCTGCCTCCATGATCAAGCGCTACGACGAGCACCATCAGGATC
TGACCCTCCTGAAGGCGCTGGTCCGCCAACAGCTCCCGGAGAAGTACAAGGAGATTTTCTTCGATCAGTC
GAAGAACGGCTACGCTGGGTACATCGACGGCGGGGCCTCACAAGAGGAGTTCTACAAGTTCATCAAGCCA
ATCCTGGAGAAGATGGACGGCACGGAGGAGCTCCTGGTGAAGCTCAACAGGGAGGACCTCCTGCGGAAGC
AGAGAACCTTCGATAACGGCAGCATCCCCCACCAAATCCATCTCGGGGAGCTGCACGCCATCCTGAGAAG
GCAAGAGGACTTCTACCCTTTCCTCAAGGATAACCGGGAGAAGATCGAGAAGATCCTGACCTTCAGAATC
CCATACTACGTCGGCCCTCTCGCGCGGGGGAACTCAAGATTCGCTTGGATGACCCGCAAGTCTGAGGAGA
CCATCACGCCGTGGAACTTCGAGGAGGTGGTGGACAAGGGCGCTAGCGCTCAGTCGTTCATCGAGAGGAT
GACCAACTTCGACAAGAACCTGCCCAACGAGAAGGTGCTCCCTAAGCACTCGCTCCTGTACGAGTACTTC
ACCGTCTACAACGAGCTCACGAAGGTGAAGTACGTCACCGAGGGCATGCGCAAGCCAGCGTTCCTGTCCG
GGGAGCAGAAGAAGGCTATCGTGGACCTCCTGTTCAAGACCAACCGGAAGGTCACGGTTAAGCAACTCAA
GGAGGACTACTTCAAGAAGATCGAGTGCTTCGATTCGGTCGAGATCAGCGGCGTTGAGGACCGCTTCAAC
GCCAGCCTCGGGACCTACCACGATCTCCTGAAGATCATCAAGGATAAGGACTTCCTGGACAACGAGGAGA
ACGAGGATATCCTGGAGGACATCGTGCTGACCCTCACGCTGTTCGAGGACAGGGAGATGATCGAGGAGCG
CCTGAAGACGTACGCCCATCTCTTCGATGACAAGGTCATGAAGCAACTCAAGCGCCGGAGATACACCGGC
TGGGGGAGGCTGTCCCGCAAGCTCATCAACGGCATCCGGGACAAGCAGTCCGGGAAGACCATCCTCGACT
TCCTCAAGAGCGATGGCTTCGCCAACAGGAACTTCATGCAACTGATCCACGATGACAGCCTCACCTTCAA
GGAGGATATCCAAAAGGCTCAAGTGAGCGGCCAGGGGGACTCGCTGCACGAGCATATCGCGAACCTCGCT
GGCTCCCCCGCGATCAAGAAGGGCATCCTCCAGACCGTGAAGGTTGTGGACGAGCTCGTGAAGGTCATGG
GCCGGCACAAGCCTGAGAACATCGTCATCGAGATGGCCAGAGAGAACCAAACCACGCAGAAGGGGCAAAA
GAACTCTAGGGAGCGCATGAAGCGCATCGAGGAGGGCATCAAGGAGCTGGGGTCCCAAATCCTCAAGGAG
CACCCAGTGGAGAACACCCAACTGCAGAACGAGAAGCTCTACCTGTACTACCTCCAGAACGGCAGGGATA
TGTACGTGGACCAAGAGCTGGATATCAACCGCCTCAGCGATTACGACGTCGATCATATCGTTCCCCAGTC
TTTCCTGAAGGATGACTCCATCGACAACAAGGTCCTCACCAGGTCGGACAAGAACCGCGGCAAGTCAGAT
AACGTTCCATCTGAGGAGGTCGTTAAGAAGATGAAGAACTACTGGAGGCAGCTCCTGAACGCCAAGCTGA
TCACGCAAAGGAAGTTCGACAACCTCACCAAGGCTGAGAGAGGCGGGCTCTCAGAGCTGGACAAGGCCGG
CTTCATCAAGCGGCAGCTGGTCGAGACCAGACAAATCACGAAGCACGTTGCGCAAATCCTCGACTCTCGG
ATGAACACGAAGTACGATGAGAACGACAAGCTGATCAGGGAGGTTAAGGTGATCACCCTGAAGTCTAAGC
TCGTCTCCGACTTCAGGAAGGATTTCCAGTTCTACAAGGTTCGCGAGATCAACAACTACCACCATGCCCA
TGACGCTTACCTCAACGCTGTGGTCGGCACCGCTCTGATCAAGAAGTACCCAAAGCTGGAGTCCGAGTTC
GTGTACGGGGACTACAAGGTTTACGATGTGCGCAAGATGATCGCCAAGTCGGAGCAAGAGATCGGCAAGG
CTACCGCCAAGTACTTCTTCTACTCAAACATCATGAACTTCTTCAAGACCGAGATCACGCTGGCCAACGG
CGAGATCCGGAAGAGACCGCTCATCGAGACCAACGGCGAGACGGGGGAGATCGTGTGGGACAAGGGCAGG
GATTTCGCGACCGTCCGCAAGGTTCTCTCCATGCCCCAGGTGAACATCGTCAAGAAGACCGAGGTCCAAA
CGGGCGGGTTCTCAAAGGAGTCTATCCTGCCTAAGCGGAACAGCGACAAGCTCATCGCCAGAAAGAAGGA
CTGGGACCCAAAGAAGTACGGCGGGTTCGACAGCCCTACCGTGGCCTACTCGGTCCTGGTTGTGGCGAAG
GTTGAGAAGGGCAAGTCCAAGAAGCTCAAGAGCGTGAAGGAGCTCCTGGGGATCACCATCATGGAGAGGT
CCAGCTTCGAGAAGAACCCAATCGACTTCCTGGAGGCCAAGGGCTACAAGGAGGTGAAGAAGGACCTGAT
CATCAAGCTCCCGAAGTACTCTCTCTTCGAGCTGGAGAACGGCAGGAAGAGAATGCTGGCTTCCGCTGGC
GAGCTCCAGAAGGGGAACGAGCTCGCGCTGCCAAGCAAGTACGTGAACTTCCTCTACCTGGCTTCCCACT
ACGAGAAGCTCAAGGGCAGCCCGGAGGACAACGAGCAAAAGCAGCTGTTCGTCGAGCAGCACAAGCATTA
CCTCGACGAGATCATCGAGCAAATCTCCGAGTTCAGCAAGCGCGTGATCCTCGCCGACGCGAACCTGGAT
AAGGTCCTCTCCGCCTACAACAAGCACCGGGACAAGCCCATCAGAGAGCAAGCGGAGAACATCATCCATC
TCTTCACCCTGACGAACCTCGGCGCTCCTGCTGCTTTCAAGTACTTCGACACCACGATCGATCGGAAGAG
ATACACCTCCACGAAGGAGGTCCTGGACGCGACCCTCATCCACCAGTCGATCACCGGCCTGTACGAGACG
AGGATCGACCTCTCACAACTCGGCGGGGATAAGAGACCCGCAGCAACCAAGAAGGCAGGGCAAGCAAAGA
AGAAGAAGACGCGTGACTCCGGCGGCAGCACCAACCTGTCCGACATCATCGAGAAGGAGACGGGCAAGCA
ACTCGTGATCCAGGAGAGCATCCTCATGCTGCCAGAGGAGGTGGAGGAGGTCATCGGCAACAAGCCAGAG
TCCGACATCCTGGTGCACACCGCCTACGACGAGTCCACCGACGAGAACGTCATGCTCCTGACCAGCGACG
CCCCAGAGTACAAGCCATGGGCCCTCGTCATCCAGGACAGCAACGGGGAGAACAAGATCAAGATGCTGTC
GGGGGGGAGCCCAAAGAAGAAGCGGAAGGTGTAGTGTACAAGTAACCCGGGAATTCGGTACGCTGAAATC
ACCAGTCTCTCTCTACAAATCTATCTCTCTCTATTTTCTCCATAAATAATGTGTGAGTAGTTTCCCGATA
AGGGAAATTAGGGTTCTTATAGGGTTTCGCTCATGTGTTGAGCATATAAGAAACCCTTAGTATGTATTTG
TATTTGTAAAATACTTCTATCAATAAAATTTCTAATTCCTAAAACCAAAATCCAGTACTAAAATCCAGAT
CTCCTAAAGTCCCTATAGATCTTTGTCGTGAATATAAACCAGACACGAGACGACTAAACCTGGAGCCCAG
ACGCCGTTCGAAGCTAGAAGTACCGCTTAGGCAGGAGGCCGTTAGGGAAAAGATGCTAAGGCAGGGTTGG
TTACGTTGACTCCCCCGTAGGTTTGGTTTAAATATGATGAAGTGGACGGAAGGAAGGAGGAAGACAAGGA
AGGATAAGGTTGCAGGCCCTGTGCAAGGTAAGAAGATGGAAATTTGATAGAGGTACGCTACTATACTTAT
ACTATACGCTAAGGGAATGCTTGTATTTATACCCTATACCCCCTAATAACCCCTTATCAATTTAAGAAAT
AATCCGCATAAGCCCCCGCTTAAAAATTGGTATCAGAGCCATGAATAGGTCTATGACCAAAACTCAAGAG
GATAAAACCTCACCAAAATACGAAAGAGTTCTTAACTCTAAAGATAAAAGATCTTTCAAGATCAAAACTA
GTTCCCTCACACCGGTGACGGGGATCGCATGCGATATCTCGAGATCTAGCTTGGCGTAATCATGGTCATA
GCTGTTTCCTGTGTGAAATTGTTATCCGCTCACAATTCCACACAACATACGAGCCGGAAGCATAAAGTGT
AAAGCCTGGGGTGCCTAATGAGTGAGCTAACTCACATTAATTGCGTTGCGCTCACTGCCCGCTTTCCAGT
CGGGAAACCTGTCGTGCCAGCTGCATTAATGAATCGGCCAACGCGCGGGGAGAGGCGGTTTGCGTATTGG
GCGCTCTTCCGCTTCCTCGCTCACTGACTCGCTGCGCTCGGTCGTTCGGCTGCGGCGAGCGGTATCAGCT
CACTCAAAGGCGGTAATACGGTTATCCACAGAATCAGGGGATAACGCAGGAAAGAACATGTGAGCAAAAG
GCCAGCAAAAGGCCAGGAACCGTAAAAAGGCCGCGTTGCTGGCGTTTTTCCATAGGCTCCGCCCCCCTGA
CGAGCATCACAAAAATCGACGCTCAAGTCAGAGGTGGCGAAACCCGACAGGACTATAAAGATACCAGGCG
TTTCCCCCTGGAAGCTCCCTCGTGCGCTCTCCTGTTCCGACCCTGCCGCTTACCGGATACCTGTCCGCCT
TTCTCCCTTCGGGAAGCGTGGCGCTTTCTCATAGCTCACGCTGTAGGTATCTCAGTTCGGTGTAGGTCGT
TCGCTCCAAGCTGGGCTGTGTGCACGAACCCCCCGTTCAGCCCGACCGCTGCGCCTTATCCGGTAACTAT
CGTCTTGAGTCCAACCCGGTAAGACACGACTTATCGCCACTGGCAGCAGCCACTGGTAACAGGATTAGCA
GAGCGAGGTATGTAGGCGGTGCTACAGAGTTCTTGAAGTGGTGGCCTAACTACGGCTACACTAGAAGAAC
AGTATTTGGTATCTGCGCTCTGCTGAAGCCAGTTACCTTCGGAAAAAGAGTTGGTAGCTCTTGATCCGGC
AAACAAACCACCGCTGGTAGCGGTGGTTTTTTTGTTTGCAAGCAGCAGATTACGCGCAGAAAAAAAGGAT
CTCAAGAAGATCCTTTGATCTTTTCTACGGGGTCTGACGCTCAGTGGAACGAAAACTCACGTTAAGGGAT
TTTGGTCATGAGATTATCAAAAAGGATCTTCACCTAGATCCTTTTAAATTAAAAATGAAGTTTTAAATCA
ATCTAAAGTATATATGAGTAAACTTGGTCTGACAGTTACCAATGCTTAATCAGTGAGGCACCTATCTCAG
CGATCTGTCTATTTCGTTCATCCATAGTTGCCTGACTCCCCGTCGTGTAGATAACTACGATACGGGAGGG
CTTACCATCTGGCCCCAGTGCTGCAATGATACCGCGAGACCCACGCTCACCGGCTCCAGATTTATCAGCA
ATAAACCAGCCAGCCGGAAGGGCCGAGCGCAGAAGTGGTCCTGCAACTTTATCCGCCTCCATCCAGTCTA
TTAATTGTTGCCGGGAAGCTAGAGTAAGTAGTTCGCCAGTTAATAGTTTGCGCAACGTTGTTGCCATTGC
TACAGGCATCGTGGTGTCACGCTCGTCGTTTGGTATGGCTTCATTCAGCTCCGGTTCCCAACGATCAAGG
CGAGTTACATGATCCCCCATGTTGTGCAAAAAAGCGGTTAGCTCCTTCGGTCCTCCGATCGTTGTCAGAA
GTAAGTTGGCCGCAGTGTTATCACTCATGGTTATGGCAGCACTGCATAATTCTCTTACTGTCATGCCATC
CGTAAGATGCTTTTCTGTGACTGGTGAGTACTCAACCAAGTCATTCTGAGAATAGTGTATGCGGCGACCG
AGTTGCTCTTGCCCGGCGTCAATACGGGATAATACCGCGCCACATAGCAGAACTTTAAAAGTGCTCATCA
TTGGAAAACGTTCTTCGGGGCGAAAACTCTCAAGGATCTTACCGCTGTTGAGATCCAGTTCGATGTAACC
CACTCGTGCACCCAACTGATCTTCAGCATCTTTTACTTTCACCAGCGTTTCTGGGTGAGCAAAAACAGGA
AGGCAAAATGCCGCAAAAAAGGGAATAAGGGCGACACGGAAATGTTGAATACTCATACTCTTCCTTTTTC
AATATTATTGAAGCATTTATCAGGGTTATTGTCTCATGAGCGGATACATATTTGAATGTATTTAGAAAAA
TAAACAAATAGGGGTTCCGCGCACATTTCCCCGAAAAGTGCCACCTGCCAGT
